>Addgene plasmid #232131 | JDW 1060 (pME_V5_FOXF2_P2A_H2A_mCherry) | addgene full sequence | sequence record 462699 | Addgene NGS Result
CTTTCCTGCGTTATCCCCTGATTCTGTGGATAACCGTATTACCGCCTTTGAGTGAGCTGATACCGCTCGC
CGCAGCCGAACGACCGAGCGCAGCGAGTCAGTGAGCGAGGAAGCGGAAGAGCGCCCAATACGCAAACCGC
CTCTCCCCGCGCGTTGGCCGATTCATTAATGCAGCTGGCACGACAGGTTTCCCGACTGGAAAGCGGGCAG
TGAGCGCAACGCAATTAATACGCGTACCGCTAGCCAGGAAGAGTTTGTAGAAACGCAAAAAGGCCATCCG
TCAGGATGGCCTTCTGCTTAGTTTGATGCCTGGCAGTTTATGGCGGGCGTCCTGCCCGCCACCCTCCGGG
CCGTTGCTTCACAACGTTCAAATCCGCTCCCGGCGGATTTGTCCTACTCAGGAGAGCGTTCACCGACAAA
CAACAGATAAAACGAAAGGCCCAGTCTTCCGACTGAGCCTTTCGTTTTATTTGATGCCTGGCAGTTCCCT
ACTCTCGCGTTAACGCTAGCATGGATGTTTTCCCAGTCACGACGTTGTAAAACGACGGCCAGTCTTAAGC
TCGGGCCCCAAATAATGATTTTATTTTGACTGATAGTGACCTGTTCGTTGCAACAAATTGATGAGCAATG
CTTTTTTATAATGCCAACTTTGTACAAAAAAGCAGGCTGGATCCGCCACCATGGGAAAACCTATACCAAA
TCCCTTGCTGGGCCTGGACTCAACAGGTGGTGCTGGTGGTATGACAACAGAAGGTGGACCCCCACCCGCT
CCTCTGAGAAGAGCTTGTAGTCCAGTGCCAGGGGCCTTGCAAGCAGCTCTCATGTCTCCTCCTCCAGCGG
CAGCTGCAGCAGCGGCTGCAGCACCCGAAACTACTAGCTCTTCAAGTAGCAGCTCAAGCGCATCATGTGC
TAGTAGCTCCAGTAGCAGCAACAGTGCTTCTGCTCCGTCCGCGGCATGTAAATCAGCTGGCGGAGGAGGT
GCAGGAGCAGGATCTGGTGGGGCTAAGAAGGCCTCTTCCGGCCTCAGAAGACCAGAAAAGCCCCCTTATA
GCTATATAGCACTGATAGTAATGGCGATTCAATCCAGCCCATCCAAACGTCTCACCCTGAGTGAAATTTA
TCAATTTCTGCAAGCTCGGTTTCCTTTCTTTCGAGGTGCTTATCAAGGTTGGAAGAATTCAGTCAGACAT
AACCTGAGTCTTAATGAATGTTTTATTAAACTTCCAAAAGGGCTGGGCCGTCCTGGGAAAGGTCATTATT
GGACAATTGATCCCGCATCCGAATTTATGTTTGAAGAAGGATCATTTCGGCGGCGCCCCAGGGGATTTCG
GAGAAAATGTCAAGCTCTGAAACCTATGTATCATCGGGTTGTCTCTGGGCTGGGATTTGGCGCAAGCTTG
CTCCCTCAAGGGTTTGATTTTCAAGCCCCACCTTCTGCTCCCCTGGGGTGTCATTCTCAAGGTGGATATG
GCGGTCTGGATATGATGCCAGCTGGTTATGATGCAGGGGCAGGTGCGCCATCCCATGCTCATCCCCATCA
TCATCATCATCATCATGTGCCACATATGTCCCCTAATCCAGGAAGCACGTATATGGCAAGTTGTCCCGTC
CCTGCTGGCCCAGGCGGAGTTGGGGCAGCTGGTGGTGGCGGGGGGGGTGATTATGGACCAGATTCTAGCT
CTTCCCCTGTGCCTTCCTCTCCAGCAATGGCTTCTGCGATAGAGTGTCATAGTCCTTATACAAGTCCAGC
TGCTCATTGGTCCTCACCTGGGGCGTCCCCGTATCTTAAACAACCCCCAGCTCTCACACCTAGTTCCAAT
CCTGCTGCATCCGCGGGATTGCATAGTTCCATGAGTTCTTATTCACTCGAACAATCATATCTTCATCAAA
ATGCACGGGAAGATCTGTCCGTTGGGCTTCCTAGATATCAACACCATAGTACACCTGTTTGCGATCGGAA
GGACTTTGTTCTGAATTTTAACGGAATCTCCTCATTTCACCCGAGCGCATCCGGTTCCTACTACCATCAC
CATCATCAATCAGTGTGCCAAGACATCAAACCTTGTGTGATGGGTACCGGAGCCACTAACTTCTCCCTGT
TGAAACAAGCAGGGGATGTCGAAGAGAATCCCGGGCCACCTAGGATGGCAGGTGGAAAAGCAGGTAAAGA
CAGTGGAAAAGCCAAGACGAAAGCCGTCTCCAGATCTCAGAGAGCTGGTCTGCAGTTCCCTGTAGGTCGT
ATCCACAGGCACCTGAAGACACGAACCACCAGCCATGGCCGTGTCGGAGCTACAGCTGCGGTTTACAGTG
CTGCTATCCTGGAGTATCTCACCGCTGAGGTGCTGGAGTTGGCTGGAAACGCTTCTAAGGATCTGAAGGT
GAAGCGAATCACTCCCAGACATTTACAGCTGGCCATCCGCGGAGACGAGGAGCTGGACTCGCTTATCAAG
GCCACCATTGCTGGAGGAGGAGTCATTCCTCACATCCACAAGTCTCTGATTGGTAAGAAGGGCCAGCAGA
AAACCGCAGGGGGGATGGTGAGCAAGGGCGAGGAGGACAACATGGCCATCATCAAGGAGTTCATGCGCTT
CAAGGTGCACATGGAGGGCTCCGTGAACGGCCACGAGTTCGAGATCGAGGGCGAGGGCGAGGGCCGCCCC
TACGAGGGCACCCAGACCGCCAAGCTGAAGGTGACCAAGGGCGGCCCCCTGCCCTTCGCCTGGGACATCC
TGTCCCCTCAGTTCATGTACGGCTCCAAGGCCTACGTGAAGCACCCCGCCGACATCCCCGACTACTTGAA
GCTGTCCTTCCCCGAGGGCTTCAAGTGGGAGCGCGTGATGAACTTCGAGGACGGCGGCGTGGTGACCGTG
ACCCAGGACTCCTCCCTGCAGGACGGCGAGTTCATCTACAAGGTGAAGCTGCGCGGCACCAACTTCCCCT
CCGACGGCCCCGTAATGCAGAAGAAGACCATGGGCTGGGAGGCCTCCTCCGAGCGGATGTACCCCGAGGA
CGGCGCCCTGAAGGGCGAGATCAAGCAGAGGCTGAAGCTGAAGGACGGCGGCCACTACGACGCCGAGGTC
AAGACCACCTACAAGGCCAAGAAGCCCGTGCAGCTGCCCGGCGCCTACAACGTCAACATCAAGCTGGACA
TCACCTCCCACAACGAGGACTACACCATCGTGGAACAGTACGAGCGCGCCGAGGGCCGCCACTCCACCGG
CGGCATGGACGAGCTGTACAAGTAATGATAGCTCGAGAGATCTCCCAGCTTTCTTGTACAAAGTTGGCAT
TATAAGAAAGCATTGCTTATCAATTTGTTGCAACGAACAGGTCACTATCAGTCAAAATAAAATCATTATT
TGCCATCCAGCTGATATCCCCTATAGTGAGTCGTATTACATGGTCATAGCTGTTTCCTGGCAGCTCTGGC
CCGTGTCTCAAAATCTCTGATGTTACATTGCACAAGATAAAAATATATCATCATGAACAATAAAACTGTC
TGCTTACATAAACAGTAATACAAGGGGTGTTATGAGCCATATTCAACGGGAAACGTCGAGGCCGCGATTA
AATTCCAACATGGATGCTGATTTATATGGGTATAAATGGGCTCGCGATAATGTCGGGCAATCAGGTGCGA
CAATCTATCGCTTGTATGGGAAGCCCGATGCGCCAGAGTTGTTTCTGAAACATGGCAAAGGTAGCGTTGC
CAATGATGTTACAGATGAGATGGTCAGACTAAACTGGCTGACGGAATTTATGCCTCTTCCGACCATCAAG
CATTTTATCCGTACTCCTGATGATGCATGGTTACTCACCACTGCGATCCCCGGAAAAACAGCATTCCAGG
TATTAGAAGAATATCCTGATTCAGGTGAAAATATTGTTGATGCGCTGGCAGTGTTCCTGCGCCGGTTGCA
TTCGATTCCTGTTTGTAATTGTCCTTTTAACAGCGATCGCGTATTTCGTCTCGCTCAGGCGCAATCACGA
ATGAATAACGGTTTGGTTGATGCGAGTGATTTTGATGACGAGCGTAATGGCTGGCCTGTTGAACAAGTCT
GGAAAGAAATGCATAAACTTTTGCCATTCTCACCGGATTCAGTCGTCACTCATGGTGATTTCTCACTTGA
TAACCTTATTTTTGACGAGGGGAAATTAATAGGTTGTATTGATGTTGGACGAGTCGGAATCGCAGACCGA
TACCAGGATCTTGCCATCCTATGGAACTGCCTCGGTGAGTTTTCTCCTTCATTACAGAAACGGCTTTTTC
AAAAATATGGTATTGATAATCCTGATATGAATAAATTGCAGTTTCATTTGATGCTCGATGAGTTTTTCTA
ATCAGAATTGGTTAATTGGTTGTAACACTGGCAGAGCATTACGCTGACTTGACGGGACGGCGCAAGCTCA
TGACCAAAATCCCTTAACGTGAGTTACGCGTCGTTCCACTGAGCGTCAGACCCCGTAGAAAAGATCAAAG
GATCTTCTTGAGATCCTTTTTTTCTGCGCGTAATCTGCTGCTTGCAAACAAAAAAACCACCGCTACCAGC
GGTGGTTTGTTTGCCGGATCAAGAGCTACCAACTCTTTTTCCGAAGGTAACTGGCTTCAGCAGAGCGCAG
ATACCAAATACTGTTCTTCTAGTGTAGCCGTAGTTAGGCCACCACTTCAAGAACTCTGTAGCACCGCCTA
CATACCTCGCTCTGCTAATCCTGTTACCAGTGGCTGCTGCCAGTGGCGATAAGTCGTGTCTTACCGGGTT
GGACTCAAGACGATAGTTACCGGATAAGGCGCAGCGGTCGGGCTGAACGGGGGGTTCGTGCACACAGCCC
AGCTTGGAGCGAACGACCTACACCGAACTGAGATACCTACAGCGTGAGCTATGAGAAAGCGCCACGCTTC
CCGAAGGGAGAAAGGCGGACAGGTATCCGGTAAGCGGCAGGGTCGGAACAGGAGAGCGCACGAGGGAGCT
TCCAGGGGGAAACGCCTGGTATCTTTATAGTCCTGTCGGGTTTCGCCACCTCTGACTTGAGCGTCGATTT
TTGTGATGCTCGTCAGGGGGGCGGAGCCTATGGAAAAACGCCAGCAACGCGGCCTTTTTACGGTTCCTGG
CCTTTTGCTGGCCTTTTGCTCACATGTT
Features (pLannotate 1.2.2; 12 found; start..end, strand, type, name):
    121..213     +  CDS            lacI (fragment): lac repressor; lacI; The lac repressor binds to the lac operator to inhibit transcription in E. coli. This inhibition can be relieved by adding lactose or isopropyl-β-D-thiogalactopyranoside (IPTG).
    268..295     -  terminator     rrnB T2 terminator: transcription terminator T2 from the E. coli rrnB gene
    427..470     +  terminator     rrnB T1 terminator: Escherichia coli rrnB; transcription terminator T1 from the E. coli rrnB gene
    517..553     -  CDS            lacZα (fragment): LacZα fragment of β-galactosidase; lacZ fragment
    569..668     +  protein_bind   attL1: mutant version of attL; recombination site for the Gateway® LR reaction LR Clonase™
    741..2072    +  CDS            FOXF2: FOXF2_HUMAN - Also known as FKHL6, FREAC2. Experimental evidence at protein level: Swiss-Prot protein existence level 1. Probable transcription activator for a number of lung- specific genes (PubMed:8626802). Mediates up-regulation of the E3 ligase IRF2BPL and drives ubiquitination and degradation of CTNNB1 (PubMed:29374064). From Homo sapiens (Human).
   2145..2528    +  CDS            H2AZ2: H2AV_CHICK - Also known as H2AF. Experimental evidence at protein level: Swiss-Prot protein existence level 1. Variant histone H2A which replaces conventional H2A in a subset of nucleosomes. Nucleosomes wrap and compact DNA into chromatin, limiting DNA accessibility to the cellular machineries which require DNA as a template. Histones thereby play a central role in transcription regulation, DNA repair, DNA replication and chromosomal stability. DNA accessibility is regulated via a complex set of post- translational modifications of histones, also called histone code, and nucleosome remodeling.
   2535..3242    +  CDS            mCherry: mCherry is a basic (constitutively fluorescent) red fluorescent protein published in 2004, derived from Discosoma sp.. It is reported to be a very rapidly-maturing monomer with low acid sensitivity.
   3264..3362    -  protein_bind   attL2: mutant version of attL; recombination site for the Gateway® LR reaction LR Clonase™
   3380..3398    -  promoter       T7 promoter: promoter for bacteriophage T7 RNA polymerase
   3532..4341    +  CDS            KanR: aminoglycoside phosphotransferase; aph(3')-Ia; confers resistance to kanamycin in bacteria or G418 (Geneticin®) in eukaryotes
   4488..5076    +  rep_origin     ori: high-copy-number ColE1/pMB1/pBR322/pUC origin of replication
