[The description below was written by a language model from this plasmid's Addgene catalogue record and pLannotate feature annotations shown in this document.]
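Description:
JDW 1060 (pME_V5_FOXF2_P2A_H2A_mCherry) is a Gateway middle entry clone built on the pDONR 221 backbone, about 5.1 kb in the sequenced record. It is maintained in E. coli as a high-copy plasmid through a ColE1/pUC-type origin and is selected with kanamycin via the KanR aminoglycoside phosphotransferase gene. Upstream of the cassette lie the rrnB T1 and T2 terminators, which shield the insert from read-through transcription. Small lacI and lacZα fragments and a T7 promoter outside attL2 are backbone remnants.

The payload sits between attL1 and attL2, the sites used by LR Clonase to transfer the cassette into a destination vector. It is a single open reading frame encoding human FOXF2, a forkhead transcription factor, carrying an N-terminal V5 epitope tag, followed by a P2A sequence and then a histone H2A–mCherry fusion. The V5 tag and P2A element are stated in the catalogue entry but were not individually annotated in the feature table. The unannotated gaps before FOXF2 and between FOXF2 and the histone coding sequence are consistent with their positions. The histone portion was matched by the annotation software to a chicken H2A.Z-type variant, but the record does not state its source species. During translation, P2A ribosomal skipping yields two separate proteins, so V5-FOXF2 can be detected through its epitope tag while chromatin-bound H2A-mCherry labels the nuclei of expressing cells red.

No eukaryotic promoter or polyadenylation signal is annotated within the entry clone. In multisite Gateway assembly these are usually supplied by separate 5′ and 3′ entry clones and the destination vector. The plasmid therefore serves as a modular building block for making FOXF2 expression constructs with a linked nuclear reporter, and the associated publication concerns transcriptional control of endothelial diversity.
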