Addgene plasmid #232131: JDW 1060 (pME_V5_FOXF2_P2A_H2A_mCherry)
Purpose: A middle entry gateway clone containing V5 tagged human FOXF2 and an H2A tagged mCherry, separated by a P2A peptide cleavage sequence.
Depositing lab: Joshua Wythe. Depositing organization: University of Virginia. Publication: Defining the Transcriptional and Epigenetic Basis of Organotypic Endothelial Diversity in the Developing and Adult Mouse. Cantu Gutierrez ME, Hill MC, Largoza G, Martin JF, Wythe JD. bioRxiv 2021.11.15.468651 10.1101/2021.11.15.468651.
Backbone
  Vector backbone: pDONR 221
  Vector type: Gateway cloning
Growth in bacteria
  Bacterial resistance: Kanamycin, 50 μg/mL
  Growth temperature: 37°C
  Growth strain: NEB Stable
  Copy number: High Copy
Gene/Insert
  Gene/Insert name: FOXF2
  Species: H. sapiens (human)
  Entrez Gene: FOXF2 (a.k.a. FKHL6, FREAC-2, FREAC2)
  Tag / fusion protein: V5 (N terminal on insert)
  Cloning method: Restriction Enzyme; 5′ cloning site unknown (unknown if destroyed)
Terms and licenses: Academic/Nonprofit Terms; Industry Terms: Not Available to Industry
How to cite: JDW 1060 (pME_V5_FOXF2_P2A_H2A_mCherry) was a gift from Joshua Wythe (Addgene plasmid # 232131 ; http://n2t.net/addgene:232131 ; RRID:Addgene_232131)
